Addgene plasmid #14149: pAG423GAL-ccdB
Purpose: (Empty Backbone)
Depositing lab: Susan Lindquist. Depositing organization: Whitehead Institute for Biomedical Research. Publication: A suite of Gateway cloning vectors for high-throughput genetic analysis in Saccharomyces cerevisiae. Alberti S, Gitler AD, Lindquist S. Yeast. 2007 Oct . 24(10):913-9. 10.1002/yea.1502 PubMed 17583893.
Backbone
  Vector backbone: pRS423
  Vector type: Yeast Expression ; Gateway Destination
  Selectable markers: HIS3
Growth in bacteria
  Bacterial resistance: Chloramphenicol and Ampicillin, 25 & 100 μg/mL
  Growth temperature: 37°C
  Growth strain: ccdB Survival
  Growth instructions: DB3.1, ccdB Survival
  Copy number: Unknown
Gene/Insert
  Gene/Insert name: None
  Cloning method: Gateway Cloning
  Sequencing primers: 5′ GAL1
Terms and licenses: Academic/Nonprofit Terms; Industry Terms: Not Available to Industry
Depositor comments: Type of plasmid: 2-micron. This plasmid contains the Gateway technology from Invitrogen; Invitrogen requires purchasing of Gateway Clonase for carrying out the Gateway recombinational cloning reaction http://www.invitrogen.com Please note that the full plasmid sequence is provided as a reference only, and may not match the exact sequence of the plasmid.
How to cite: pAG423GAL-ccdB was a gift from Susan Lindquist (Addgene plasmid # 14149 ; http://n2t.net/addgene:14149 ; RRID:Addgene_14149)
