[The description below was written by a language model from this plasmid's Addgene catalogue record and pLannotate feature annotations shown in this document.]
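Description:
pAG423GAL-ccdB is an empty Gateway destination vector for galactose-inducible protein expression in Saccharomyces cerevisiae, built on the pRS423 backbone. It is an E. coli–yeast shuttle plasmid of about 8.2 kb. In yeast it is maintained episomally through the 2μ origin, which typically gives high copy number, and it is selected by complementation of histidine auxotrophy with the HIS3 marker under its own promoter. In bacteria it replicates from a high-copy ColE1/pUC-type origin and carries the ampicillin resistance gene. An f1 origin and remnants of the pBluescript-derived lac/lacZα region, flanked by T3 and T7 promoters, are also present from the parental backbone.

The expression cassette consists of the GAL1 promoter, which is regulated by Gal4 and induced by galactose, followed by the Gateway cassette and the CYC1 transcription terminator. The Gateway cassette is bounded by attR1 and attR2 and contains a chloramphenicol resistance gene and the ccdB toxin gene. In an LR recombination reaction with an attL-flanked entry clone, the segment between the attR sites is replaced by the gene of interest. This places the gene between the GAL1 promoter and the CYC1 terminator. Because CcdB poisons DNA gyrase in ordinary E. coli strains, unrecombined vector is counter-selected after transformation, while the empty vector itself must be propagated in a ccdB-tolerant strain under chloramphenicol and ampicillin selection. No epitope or fluorescent tag is annotated, so inserts are expressed in untagged form. The vector belongs to a suite of yeast Gateway plasmids designed for high-throughput genetic analysis. The depositor notes that the full sequence is a reference and may not match the physical plasmid exactly.
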