Features (pLannotate 1.2.2; 29 found; start..end, strand, type, name):
     68..1410    +  rep_origin     2μ ori: yeast 2μ plasmid origin of replication
   1437..1541    +  promoter       AmpR promoter: bla
   1542..2402    +  CDS            AmpR: β-lactamase; bla; confers resistance to ampicillin, carbenicillin, and related antibiotics
   2573..3161    +  rep_origin     ori: high-copy-number ColE1/pMB1/pBR322/pUC origin of replication
   3344..3436    +  CDS            lacI (fragment): lac repressor; lacI; The lac repressor binds to the lac operator to inhibit transcription in E. coli. This inhibition can be relieved by adding lactose or isopropyl-β-D-thiogalactopyranoside (IPTG).
   3449..3470    +  protein_bind   CAP binding site: CAP binding activates transcription in the presence of cAMP. E. coli catabolite activator protein
   3485..3515    +  promoter       lac promoter: promoter for the E. coli lac operon
   3523..3539    +  protein_bind   lac operator: The lac repressor binds to the lac operator to inhibit transcription in E. coli. This inhibition can be relieved by adding lactose or isopropyl-β-D-thiogalactopyranoside (IPTG). lac repressor encoded by lacI
   3584..3602    +  promoter       T3 promoter: promoter for bacteriophage T3 RNA polymerase
   3626..4067    +  promoter       GAL1 promoter: S. cerevisiae GAL1; inducible promoter, regulated by Gal4
   4082..4102    +  misc_feature   MCS (fragment): pBluescript multiple cloning site
   4106..4230    +  protein_bind   attR1: mutant version of attR; recombination site for the Gateway® LR reaction LR Clonase™
   4255..4285    +  promoter       lac UV5 promoter: E. coli lac promoter with an "up" mutation
   4309..4338    +  promoter       cat promoter (fragment): promoter of the E. coli cat gene encoding chloramphenicol acetyltransferase
   4339..4998    +  CDS            CmR: chloramphenicol acetyltransferase; cat; confers resistance to chloramphenicol
   5180..5338    +  CDS            ccdA (fragment): CCDA_ECO57 - Also known as H, letA. Experimental evidence at protein level: Swiss-Prot protein existence level 1. Antitoxin component of a type II toxin-antitoxin (TA) system which inhibits the post-segregational killing (PSK) of plasmid-free cells, also referred to as a plasmid addiction system. Binds to and blocks the activity of CcdB; will also remove bound CcdB protein from the CcdB-GyrA complex by forming a CcdA-CcdB complex, a process termed rejuvenation. Functions as a transcriptional corepressor for the ccdAB operon, repression also requires CcdB (By similarity). From Escherichia coli
   5343..5645    +  CDS            ccdB: CCDB_ECOLI - Also known as G, letB, letD. Experimental evidence at protein level: Swiss-Prot protein existence level 1. Toxic component of a type II toxin-antitoxin (TA) system, functioning in plasmid maintainence. Responsible for the post- segregational killing (PSK) of plasmid-free cells, also referred to as a plasmid addiction system. Half-life of over 2 hours. Cell killing by CcdB is accompanied by filamentation, defects in chromosome and plasmid segregation, defects in cell division, formation of anucleate cells, decreased DNA synthesis and plasmid loss. Interferes with the activity of DN
   5689..5813    -  protein_bind   attR2: mutant version of attR; recombination site for the Gateway® LR reaction LR Clonase™
   5817..5864    +  misc_feature   MCS (fragment): pBluescript multiple cloning site
   5865..6112    +  terminator     CYC1 terminator: S. cerevisiae CYC1; transcription terminator for CYC1
   6131..6149    -  promoter       T7 promoter: promoter for bacteriophage T7 RNA polymerase
   6157..6312    +  CDS            lacZα (fragment): LacZα fragment of β-galactosidase; lacZ fragment
   6320..6775    +  rep_origin     f1 ori (sequence partly withheld): f1 bacteriophage origin of replication; arrow indicates direction of (+) strand synthesis
   6776..6827    -  misc_feature   bom (fragment): basis of mobility region from pBR322
   7035..7694    -  CDS            HIS3: imidazoleglycerol-phosphate dehydratase, required for histidine biosynthesis; S. cerevisiae HIS3; yeast auxotrophic marker
   7695..7881    -  promoter       HIS3 promoter: S. cerevisiae HIS3
   7931..8011    +  CDS            MRM1 (fragment): MRM1_YEAST - Also known as PET56 From Saccharomyces cerevisiae (strain ATCC 204508 / S288c) (Baker's yeast).
   8012..8061    -  misc_feature   bom (fragment): basis of mobility region from pBR322
   8163..1       -  CDS            rop (fragment) (across the origin): Rop protein, which maintains plasmids at low copy number; rop
>Addgene plasmid #14149 | pAG423GAL-ccdB | depositor full sequence | sequence record 7812 | Author sequence
GACGAAAGGGCCTCGTGATACGCCTATTTTTATAGGTTAATGTCATGATAATAATGGTTTCTTAGATGAT
CCAATATCAAAGGAAATGATAGCATTGAAGGATGAGACTAATCCAATTGAGGAGTGGCAGCATATAGAAC
AGCTAAAGGGTAGTGCTGAAGGAAGCATACGATACCCCGCATGGAATGGGATAATATCACAGGAGGTACT
AGACTACCTTTCATCCTACATAAATAGACGCATATAAGTACGCATTTAAGCATAAACACGCACTATGCCG
TTCTTCTCATGTATATATATATACAGGCAACACGCAGATATAGGTGCGACGTGAACAGTGAGCTGTATGT
GCGCAGCTCGCGTTGCATTTTCGGAAGCGCTCGTTTTCGGAAACGCTTTGAAGTTCCTATTCCGAAGTTC
CTATTCTCTAGAAAGTATAGGAACTTCAGAGCGCTTTTGAAAACCAAAAGCGCTCTGAAGACGCACTTTC
AAAAAACCAAAAACGCACCGGACTGTAACGAGCTACTAAAATATTGCGAATACCGCTTCCACAAACATTG
CTCAAAAGTATCTCTTTGCTATATATCTCTGTGCTATATCCCTATATAACCTACCCATCCACCTTTCGCT
CCTTGAACTTGCATCTAAACTCGACCTCTACATTTTTTATGTTTATCTCTAGTATTACTCTTTAGACAAA
AAAATTGTAGTAAGAACTATTCATAGAGTGAATCGAAAACAATACGAAAATGTAAACATTTCCTATACGT
AGTATATAGAGACAAAATAGAAGAAACCGTTCATAATTTTCTGACCAATGAAGAATCATCAACGCTATCA
CTTTCTGTTCACAAAGTATGCGCAATCCACATCGGTATAGAATATAATCGGGGATGCCTTTATCTTGAAA
AAATGCACCCGCAGCTTCGCTAGTAATCAGTAAACGCGGGAAGTGGAGTCAGGCTTTTTTTATGGAAGAG
AAAATAGACACCAAAGTAGCCTTCTTCTAACCTTAACGGACCTACAGTGCAAAAAGTTATCAAGAGACTG
CATTATAGAGCGCACAAAGGAGAAAAAAAGTAATCTAAGATGCTTTGTTAGAAAAATAGCGCTCTCGGGA
TGCATTTTTGTAGAACAAAAAAGAAGTATAGATTCTTTGTTGGTAAAATAGCGCTCTCGCGTTGCATTTC
TGTTCTGTAAAAATGCAGCTCAGATTCTTTGTTTGAAAAATTAGCGCTCTCGCGTTGCATTTTTGTTTTA
CAAAAATGAAGCACAGATTCTTCGTTGGTAAAATAGCGCTTTCGCGTTGCATTTCTGTTCTGTAAAAATG
CAGCTCAGATTCTTTGTTTGAAAAATTAGCGCTCTCGCGTTGCATTTTTGTTCTACAAAATGAAGCACAG
ATGCTTCGTTCAGGTGGCACTTTTCGGGGAAATGTGCGCGGAACCCCTATTTGTTTATTTTTCTAAATAC
ATTCAAATATGTATCCGCTCATGAGACAATAACCCTGATAAATGCTTCAATAATATTGAAAAAGGAAGAG
TATGAGTATTCAACATTTCCGTGTCGCCCTTATTCCCTTTTTTGCGGCATTTTGCCTTCCTGTTTTTGCT
CACCCAGAAACGCTGGTGAAAGTAAAAGATGCTGAAGATCAGTTGGGTGCACGAGTGGGTTACATCGAAC
TGGATCTCAACAGCGGTAAGATCCTTGAGAGTTTTCGCCCCGAAGAACGTTTTCCAATGATGAGCACTTT
TAAAGTTCTGCTATGTGGCGCGGTATTATCCCGTATTGACGCCGGGCAAGAGCAACTCGGTCGCCGCATA
CACTATTCTCAGAATGACTTGGTTGAGTACTCACCAGTCACAGAAAAGCATCTTACGGATGGCATGACAG
TAAGAGAATTATGCAGTGCTGCCATAACCATGAGTGATAACACTGCGGCCAACTTACTTCTGACAACGAT
CGGAGGACCGAAGGAGCTAACCGCTTTTTTGCACAACATGGGGGATCATGTAACTCGCCTTGATCGTTGG
GAACCGGAGCTGAATGAAGCCATACCAAACGACGAGCGTGACACCACGATGCCTGTAGCAATGGCAACAA
CGTTGCGCAAACTATTAACTGGCGAACTACTTACTCTAGCTTCCCGGCAACAATTAATAGACTGGATGGA
GGCGGATAAAGTTGCAGGACCACTTCTGCGCTCGGCCCTTCCGGCTGGCTGGTTTATTGCTGATAAATCT
GGAGCCGGTGAGCGTGGGTCTCGCGGTATCATTGCAGCACTGGGGCCAGATGGTAAGCCCTCCCGTATCG
TAGTTATCTACACGACGGGGAGTCAGGCAACTATGGATGAACGAAATAGACAGATCGCTGAGATAGGTGC
CTCACTGATTAAGCATTGGTAACTGTCAGACCAAGTTTACTCATATATACTTTAGATTGATTTAAAACTT
CATTTTTAATTTAAAAGGATCTAGGTGAAGATCCTTTTTGATAATCTCATGACCAAAATCCCTTAACGTG
AGTTTTCGTTCCACTGAGCGTCAGACCCCGTAGAAAAGATCAAAGGATCTTCTTGAGATCCTTTTTTTCT
GCGCGTAATCTGCTGCTTGCAAACAAAAAAACCACCGCTACCAGCGGTGGTTTGTTTGCCGGATCAAGAG
CTACCAACTCTTTTTCCGAAGGTAACTGGCTTCAGCAGAGCGCAGATACCAAATACTGTCCTTCTAGTGT
AGCCGTAGTTAGGCCACCACTTCAAGAACTCTGTAGCACCGCCTACATACCTCGCTCTGCTAATCCTGTT
ACCAGTGGCTGCTGCCAGTGGCGATAAGTCGTGTCTTACCGGGTTGGACTCAAGACGATAGTTACCGGAT
AAGGCGCAGCGGTCGGGCTGAACGGGGGGTTCGTGCACACAGCCCAGCTTGGAGCGAACGACCTACACCG
AACTGAGATACCTACAGCGTGAGCTATGAGAAAGCGCCACGCTTCCCGAAGGGAGAAAGGCGGACAGGTA
TCCGGTAAGCGGCAGGGTCGGAACAGGAGAGCGCACGAGGGAGCTTCCAGGGGGAAACGCCTGGTATCTT
TATAGTCCTGTCGGGTTTCGCCACCTCTGACTTGAGCGTCGATTTTTGTGATGCTCGTCAGGGGGGCGGA
GCCTATGGAAAAACGCCAGCAACGCGGCCTTTTTACGGTTCCTGGCCTTTTGCTGGCCTTTTGCTCACAT
GTTCTTTCCTGCGTTATCCCCTGATTCTGTGGATAACCGTATTACCGCCTTTGAGTGAGCTGATACCGCT
CGCCGCAGCCGAACGACCGAGCGCAGCGAGTCAGTGAGCGAGGAAGCGGAAGAGCGCCCAATACGCAAAC
CGCCTCTCCCCGCGCGTTGGCCGATTCATTAATGCAGCTGGCACGACAGGTTTCCCGACTGGAAAGCGGG
CAGTGAGCGCAACGCAATTAATGTGAGTTACCTCACTCATTAGGCACCCCAGGCTTTACACTTTATGCTT
CCGGCTCCTATGTTGTGTGGAATTGTGAGCGGATAACAATTTCACACAGGAAACAGCTATGACCATGATT
ACGCCAAGCGCGCAATTAACCCTCACTAAAGGGAACAAAAGCTGGAGCTCTAGTACGGATTAGAAGCCGC
CGAGCGGGCGACAGCCCTCCGACGGAAGACTCTCCTCCGTGCGTCCTCGTCTTCACCGGTCGCGTTCCTG
AAACGCAGATGTGCCTCGCGCCGCACTGCTCCGAACAATAAAGATTCTACAATACTAGCTTTTATGGTTA
TGAAGAGGAAAAATTGGCAGTAACCTGGCCCCACAAACCTTCAAATTAACGAATCAAATTAACAACCATA
GGATGATAATGCGATTAGTTTTTTAGCCTTATTTCTGGGGTAATTAATCAGCGAAGCGATGATTTTTGAT
CTATTAACAGATATATAAATGGAAAAGCTGCATAACCACTTTAACTAATACTTTCAACATTTTCAGTTTG
TATTACTTCTTATTCAAATGTCATAAAAGTATCAACAAAAAATTGTTAATATACCTCTATACTTTAACGT
CAAGGAGAAAAAACCCCGGATTCTAGAACTAGTGGATCCCCCATCACAAGTTTGTACAAAAAAGCTGAAC
GAGAAACGTAAAATGATATAAATATCAATATATTAAATTAGATTTTGCATAAAAAACAGACTACATAATA
CTGTAAAACACAACATATCCAGTCACTATGGCGGCCGCATTAGGCACCCCAGGCTTTACACTTTATGCTT
CCGGCTCGTATAATGTGTGGATTTTGAGTTAGGATCCGTCGAGATTTTCAGGAGCTAAGGAAGCTAAAAT
GGAGAAAAAAATCACTGGATATACCACCGTTGATATATCCCAATGGCATCGTAAAGAACATTTTGAGGCA
TTTCAGTCAGTTGCTCAATGTACCTATAACCAGACCGTTCAGCTGGATATTACGGCCTTTTTAAAGACCG
TAAAGAAAAATAAGCACAAGTTTTATCCGGCCTTTATTCACATTCTTGCCCGCCTGATGAATGCTCATCC
GGAATTCCGTATGGCAATGAAAGACGGTGAGCTGGTGATATGGGATAGTGTTCACCCTTGTTACACCGTT
TTCCATGAGCAAACTGAAACGTTTTCATCGCTCTGGAGTGAATACCACGACGATTTCCGGCAGTTTCTAC
ACATATATTCGCAAGATGTGGCGTGTTACGGTGAAAACCTGGCCTATTTCCCTAAAGGGTTTATTGAGAA
TATGTTTTTCGTCTCAGCCAATCCCTGGGTGAGTTTCACCAGTTTTGATTTAAACGTGGCCAATATGGAC
AACTTCTTCGCCCCCGTTTTCACCATGGGCAAATATTATACGCAAGGCGACAAGGTGCTGATGCCGCTGG
CGATTCAGGTTCATCATGCCGTCTGTGATGGCTTCCATGTCGGCAGAATGCTTAATGAATTACAACAGTA
CTGCGATGAGTGGCAGGGCGGGGCGTAAACGCCGCGTGGATCCGGCTTACTAAAAGCCAGATAACAGTAT
GCGTATTTGCGCGCTGATTTTTGCGGTATAAGAATATATACTGATATGTATACCCGAAGTATGTCAAAAA
GAGGTATGCTATGAAGCAGCGTATTACAGTGACAGTTGACAGCGACAGCTATCAGTTGCTCAAGGCATAT
ATGATGTCAATATCTCCGGTCTGGTAAGCACAACCATGCAGAATGAAGCCCGTCGTCTGCGTGCCGAACG
CTGGAAAGCGGAAAATCAGGAAGGGATGGCTGAGGTCGCCCGGTTTATTGAAATGAACGGCTCTTTTGCT
GACGAGAACAGGGGCTGGTGAAATGCAGTTTAAGGTTTACACCTATAAAAGAGAGAGCCGTTATCGTCTG
TTTGTGGATGTACAGAGTGATATTATTGACACGCCCGGGCGACGGATGGTGATCCCCCTGGCCAGTGCAC
GTCTGCTGTCAGATAAAGTCTCCCGTGAACTTTACCCGGTGGTGCATATCGGGGATGAAAGCTGGCGCAT
GATGACCACCGATATGGCCAGTGTGCCGGTCTCCGTTATCGGGGAAGAAGTGGCTGATCTCAGCCACCGC
GAAAATGACATCAAAAACGCCATTAACCTGATGTTCTGGGGAATATAAATGTCAGGCTCCCTTATACACA
GCCAGTCTGCAGGTCGACCATAGTGACTGGATATGTTGTGTTTTACAGTATTATGTAGTCTGTTTTTTAT
GCAAAATCTAATTTAATATATTGATATTTATATCATTTTACGTTTCTCGTTCAGCTTTCTTGTACAAAGT
GGTGATGGGCTGCAGGAATTCGATATCAAGCTTATCGATACCGTCGACCTCGAGTCATGTAATTAGTTAT
GTCACGCTTACATTCACGCCCTCCCCCCACATCCGCTCTAACCGAAAAGGAAGGAGTTAGACAACCTGAA
GTCTAGGTCCCTATTTATTTTTTTATAGTTATGTTAGTATTAAGAACGTTATTTATATTTCAAATTTTTC
TTTTTTTTCTGTACAGACGCGTGTACGCATGTAACATTATACTGAAAACCTTGCTTGAGAAGGTTTTGGG
ACGCTCGAAGGCTTTAATTTGCGGCCGGTACCCAATTCGCCCTATAGTGAGTCGTATTACGCGCGCTCAC
TGGCCGTCGTTTTACAACGTCGTGACTGGGAAAACCCTGGCGTTACCCAACTTAATCGCCTTGCAGCACA
TCCCCCTTTCGCCAGCTGGCGTAATAGCGAAGAGGCCCGCACCGATCGCCCTTCCCAACAGTTGCGCAGC
CTGAATGGCGAATGGCGCG
[124 nt withheld, positions 6320-6443]
C
[91 nt withheld, positions 6445-6535]
A
[49 nt withheld, positions 6537-6585]
CCTTTGACGTTGGAGTCCACGTTCTTT
[37 nt withheld, positions 6613-6649]
ACCCTATCTCGGTCTATTCTTTTGATTTATAAGGGATTTTGCCGATTTCGGCCTATTGGTTAAAAAATGA
GCTGATTTAACAAAAATTTAACGCGAATTTTAACAAAATATTAACGTTTACAATTTCCTGATGCGGTATT
TTCTCCTTACGCATCTGTGCGGTATTTCACACCGCATAGATCCGTCGAGTTCAAGAGAAAAAAAAAGAAA
AAGCAAAAAGAAAAAAGGAAAGCGCGCCTCGTTCAGAATGACACGTATAGAATGATGCATTACCTTGTCA
TCTTCAGTATCATACTGTTCGTATACATACTTACTGACATTCATAGGTATACATATATACACATGTATAT
ATATCGTATGCTGCAGCTTTAAATAATCGGTGTCACTACATAAGAACACCTTTGGTGGAGGGAACATCGT
TGGTACCATTGGGCGAGGTGGCTTCTCTTATGGCAACCGCAAGAGCCTTGAACGCACTCTCACTACGGTG
ATGATCATTCTTGCCTCGCAGACAATCAACGTGGAGGGTAATTCTGCTAGCCTCTGCAAAGCTTTCAAGA
AAATGCGGGATCATCTCGCAAGAGAGATCTCCTACTTTCTCCCTTTGCAAACCAAGTTCGACAACTGCGT
ACGGCCTGTTCGAAAGATCTACCACCGCTCTGGAAAGTGCCTCATCCAAAGGCGCAAATCCTGATCCAAA
CCTTTTTACTCCACGCGCCAGTAGGGCCTCTTTAAAAGCTTGACCGAGAGCAATCCCGCAGTCTTCAGTG
GTGTGATGGTCGTCTATGTGTAAGTCACCAATGCACTCAACGATTAGCGACCAGCCGGAATGCTTGGCCA
GAGCATGTATCATATGGTCCAGAAACCCTATACCTGTGTGGACGTTAATCACTTGCGATTGTGTGGCCTG
TTCTGCTACTGCTTCTGCCTCTTTTTCTGGGAAGATCGAGTGCTCTATCGCTAGGGGACCACCCTTTAAA
GAGATCGCAATCTGAATCTTGGTTTCATTTGTAATACGCTTTACTAGGGCTTTCTGCTCTGTCATCTTTG
CCTTCGTTTATCTTGCCTGCTCATTTTTTAGTATATTCTTCGAAGAAATCACATTACTTTATATAATGTA
TAATTCATTATGTGATAATGCCAATCGCTAAGAAAAAAAAAGAGTCATCCGCTAGGGGAAAAAAAAAAAT
GAAAATCATTACCGAGGCATAAAAAAATATAGAGTGTACTAGAGGAGGCCAAGAGTAATAGAAAAAGAAA
ATTGCGGGAAAGGACTGTGTTATGACTTCCCTGACTAATGCCGTGTTCAAACGATACCTGGCAGTGACTC
CTAGCGCTCACCAAGCTCTTAAAACGGGAATTTATGGTGCACTCTCAGTACAATCTGCTCTGATGCCGCA
TAGTTAAGCCAGCCCCGACACCCGCCAACACCCGCTGACGCGCCCTGACGGGCTTGTCTGCTCCCGGCAT
CCGCTTACAGACAAGCTGTGACCGTCTCCGGGAGCTGCATGTGTCAGAGGTTTTCACCGTCATCACCGAA
ACGCGCGA
