>Addgene plasmid #14149 | pAG423GAL-ccdB | addgene partial sequence | sequence record 20412 | 14149 with pRS_marker
TGAGCGCTAGGAGTCACTGCCAGGTATCGTTTGAACACGGCATTAGTCAGGGAAGTCATAACACAGTCCT
TTCCCGCAATTTTCTTTTTCTATTACTCTTGGCCTCCTCTAGTACACTCTATATTTTTTTATGCCTCGGT
AATGATTTTCATTTTTTTTTTTCCACCTAGCGGATGACTCTTTTTTTTTCTTAGCGATTGGCATTATCAC
ATAATGAATTATACATTATATAAAGTAATGTGATTTCTTCGAAGAATATACTAAAAAATGAGCAGGCAAG
ATAAACGAAGGCAAAGATGACAGAGCAGAAAGCCCTAGTAAAGCGTATTACAAATGAAACCAAGATTCAG
ATTGCGATCTCTTTAAAGGGTGGTCCCCTAGCGATAGAGCACTCGATCTTCCCAGAAAAAGAGGCAGAAG
CAGTAGCAGAACAGGCCACACAATCGCAAGTGATTAACGTCCACACAGGTATAGGGTTTCTGGACCATAT
GATACATGCTCTGGCCAAGCATTCCGGCTGGTCGCTAATCGTTGAGTGCATTGGTGACTTACACATAGAC
GACCATCACACCACTGAAGACTGCGGGATTGCTCTCGGTCAAGCTTTTAAAGAGGCCCTAGGGGCCGTGC
GTGGAGTAAAAAGGTTTGGATCAGGATTTGCGCCTTTGGATGAGGCACTTTCCAGAGCGGTGGTA
