>Addgene plasmid #14149 | pAG423GAL-ccdB | addgene partial sequence | sequence record 20413 | 14149 with GW5
TAAAGTGTAAAGCCTGGGGGTGCCTAATGCGGCCGCCATAGTGACTGGATATGTTGTGTTTTACAGTATT
ATGTAGTCTGTTTTTTATGCAAAATCTAATTTAATATATTGATATTTATATCATTTTACGTTTCTCGTTC
AGCTTTTTTGTACAAACTTGTGATGGGGGATCCACTAGTTCTAGAATCCGGGGTTTTTTCTCCTTGACGT
TAAAGTATAGAGGTATATTAACAATTTTTTGTTGATACTTTTATTACATTTGAATAAGAAGTAATACAAA
CCGAAAATGTTGAAAGTATTAGTTAAAGTGGTTATGCAGTTTTTGCATTTATATATCTGTTAATAGATCA
AAAATCATCGCTTCGCTGATTAATTACCCCAGAAATAAGGCTAAAAAACTAATCGCATTATCATCCTATG
GTTGTTAATTTGATTCGTTCATTTGAAGGTTTGTGGGGCCAGGTTACTGCCAATTTTTCCTCTTCATAAC
CATAAAAGCTAGTATTGTAGAATCTTTATTGTTCGGAGCAGTGCGGCGCGAGGCACATCTGCGTTTCAGG
AACGCGACCGGTGAAGACGAGGACGCACGGAGGAGAGTCTTCCTTCGGAGGGCTGTCACCCCCTCGGCGG
CTTCTAATCCGTACTAGAGCTCCAGCTTTTGTTCCCTTTAGTGAGGGTTAATTGCGCGCTTGGCGTAATC
AT
