>Addgene plasmid #14149 | pAG423GAL-ccdB | addgene partial sequence | sequence record 20414 | 14149 with GW3
TCGGGGAAGAAGTGGCTGATCTCAGCCACCGCGAAAATGACATCAAAAACGCCATTAACCTGATGTTCTG
GGGAATATAAATGTCAGGCTCCCTTATACACAGCCAGTCTGCAGGTCGACCATAGTGACTGGATATGTTG
TGTTTTACAGTATTATGTAGTCTGTTTTTTATGCAAAATCTAATTTAATATATTGATATTTATATCATTT
TACGTTTCTCGTTCAGCTTTCTTGTACAAAGTGGTGATGGGCTGCAGGAATTCGATATCAAGCTTATCGA
TACCGTCGACCTCGAGTCATGTAATTAGTTATGTCACGCTTACATTCACGCCCTCCCCCCACATCCGCTC
TAACCGAAAAGGAAGGAGTTAGACAACCTGAAGTCTAGGTCCCTATTTATTTTTTTATAGTTATGTTAGT
ATTAAGAACGTTATTTATATTTCAAATTTTTCTTTTTTTTCTGTACAGACGCGTGTACGCATGTAACATT
ATACTGAAAACCTTGCTTGAGAAGGTTTTGGGACGCTCGAAGGCTTTAATTTGCGGCCGGTACCCAATTC
GCCCTATAGTGAGTCGTATTACGCGCGCTCACTGGCCGTCGTTTTACAACGTCGTGACTGGGAAAACCCT
GGCGTTACCCAACTTAATCGCCTTGCAGCACATCCCCCTTTCGCCAGCTGGCGTAATAGCGAAGAGGCCC
GCACCGATCGCCCTTCCCAACAGTTGCGC
